Addgene plasmid #177969: CoV2-Spike-D614G-K417N
Purpose: Transient mammalian expression of codon optimized SARS-CoV-2 Spike protein (D614G, K417N)
Depositing lab: Melanie Ott. Publication: Transmission, infectivity, and neutralization of a spike L452R SARS-CoV-2 variant. Deng X, Garcia-Knight MA, Khalid MM, Servellita V, Wang C, Morris MK, Sotomayor-Gonzalez A, Glasner DR, Reyes KR, Gliwa AS, Reddy NP, Sanchez San Martin C, Federman S, Cheng J, Balcerek J, Taylor J, Streithorst JA, Miller S, Sreekumar B, Chen PY, Schulze-Gahmen U, Taha TY, Hayashi JM, Simoneau CR, Kumar GR, McMahon S, Lidsky PV, Xiao Y, Hemarajata P, Green NM, Espinosa A, Kath C, Haw M, Bell J, Hacker JK, Hanson C, Wadford DA, Anaya C, Ferguson D, Frankino PA, Shivram H, Lareau LF, Wyman SK, Ott M, Andino R, Chiu CY. Cell. 2021 Jun 24;184(13):3426-3437.e8. doi: 10.1016/j.cell.2021.04.025. Epub 2021 Apr 20. PubMed 33991487.
Backbone
  Vector backbone: pcDNA3.1
  Vector type: Mammalian Expression
Growth in bacteria
  Bacterial resistance: Ampicillin, 100 μg/mL
  Growth temperature: 37°C
  Growth strain: DH5alpha
  Copy number: High Copy
Gene/Insert
  Gene/Insert name: SARS-CoV-2 Spike protein (D614G, K417N)
  Species: Other
  Mutation: D614G, K417N
  Entrez Gene: S (a.k.a. GU280_gp02, spike glycoprotein)
  Cloning method: Gibson Cloning
Resource information
  A portion of this plasmid was derived from a plasmid made by: Modified from CoV2-Spike-D614G from Jennifer Doudna (Addgene plasmid # 177960)
Terms and licenses: Academic/Nonprofit Terms; Industry Terms: Not Available to Industry
Depositor comments: Please visit https://www.biorxiv.org/content/10.1101/2021.08.05.455082v1 for bioRxv preprint.
How to cite: CoV2-Spike-D614G-K417N was a gift from Melanie Ott (Addgene plasmid # 177969 ; http://n2t.net/addgene:177969 ; RRID:Addgene_177969)
