[The description below was written by a language model from this plasmid's Addgene catalogue record and pLannotate feature annotations shown in this document.]
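Description:
CoV2-Spike-D614G-K417N is a pcDNA3.1-based mammalian expression plasmid of about 9.2 kb for transient production of a codon-optimized SARS-CoV-2 spike glycoprotein carrying the D614G and K417N substitutions. It was made by Gibson cloning from a parental CoV2-Spike-D614G plasmid. In E. coli it replicates from a high-copy ColE1/pUC-type origin and is selected with ampicillin through the β-lactamase gene and its native promoter. An f1 origin is also present, which in principle allows single-stranded DNA production.

The spike open reading frame (roughly 3.8 kb) sits downstream of the human cytomegalovirus immediate-early enhancer and promoter and is terminated by the bovine growth hormone polyadenylation signal, giving strong constitutive expression in transfected mammalian cells. A T7 promoter lies between the CMV promoter and the coding sequence and can serve for in vitro transcription or as a sequencing primer site. No epitope tag or reporter is annotated on the spike. A separate SV40 early promoter drives a neomycin/kanamycin phosphotransferase gene followed by an SV40 poly(A) signal, which would allow G418 selection of stable cells, although the stated purpose is transient expression. The short annotated fragments (truncated HIV-1 LTR, ble, lacI, bom, and the lac promoter/operator region) are most likely backbone remnants or partial sequence matches rather than functional elements.

The record does not specify particular assays. The plasmid is associated with a study of the transmission, infectivity and antibody neutralization of spike variants, so it fits work comparing how individual spike substitutions such as K417N, on the D614G background, affect these properties.
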