Features (pLannotate 1.2.2; 20 found; start..end, strand, type, name):
    527..1387    -  CDS            AmpR: β-lactamase; bla; confers resistance to ampicillin, carbenicillin, and related antibiotics
   1388..1492    -  promoter       AmpR promoter: bla
   1551..1603    -  misc_feature   bom (fragment): basis of mobility region from pBR322
   1758..2137    +  enhancer       CMV enhancer: human cytomegalovirus immediate early enhancer
   2138..2341    +  promoter       CMV promoter: human cytomegalovirus (CMV) immediate early promoter
   2337..2370    +  LTR            5' LTR (truncated) (fragment): truncated 5' long terminal repeat (LTR) from HIV-1
   2386..2404    +  promoter       T7 promoter: promoter for bacteriophage T7 RNA polymerase
   2424..6242    +  CDS            S: SPIKE_SARS2 - Experimental evidence at protein level: Swiss-Prot protein existence level 1. [Spike glycoprotein]: May down-regulate host tetherin (BST2) by lysosomal degradation, thereby counteracting its antiviral activity. From Severe acute respiratory syndrome coronavirus 2 (2019-nCoV) (SARS-CoV-2).
   6289..6513    +  polyA_signal   bGH poly(A) signal: bovine growth hormone polyadenylation signal
   6517..6538    +  promoter       SV40 promoter (fragment): SV40 enhancer and early promoter
   6559..6987    +  rep_origin     f1 ori (sequence partly withheld): f1 bacteriophage origin of replication; arrow indicates direction of (+) strand synthesis
   7001..7330    +  promoter       SV40 promoter: SV40 enhancer and early promoter
   7397..8188    +  CDS            neo: KKA2_KLEPN - Also known as kan, nptII. Experimental evidence at protein level: Swiss-Prot protein existence level 1. Resistance to kanamycin, neomycin, paromomycin, ribostamycin, butirosin and gentamicin B. From Klebsiella pneumoniae.
   8212..8370    +  CDS            ble (fragment): BLE_KLEPN - Experimental evidence at protein level: Swiss-Prot protein existence level 1. Binding protein with a strong affinity to the bleomycin family of antibiotics. Binds to CL990; an antimitotic-antibiotic compound. From Klebsiella pneumoniae.
   8365..8486    +  polyA_signal   SV40 poly(A) signal: SV40 polyadenylation signal
   8559..8575    -  protein_bind   lac operator: The lac repressor binds to the lac operator to inhibit transcription in E. coli. This inhibition can be relieved by adding lactose or isopropyl-β-D-thiogalactopyranoside (IPTG). lac repressor encoded by lacI
   8583..8613    -  promoter       lac promoter: promoter for the E. coli lac operon
   8628..8649    -  protein_bind   CAP binding site: CAP binding activates transcription in the presence of cAMP. E. coli catabolite activator protein
   8662..8754    -  CDS            lacI (fragment): lac repressor; lacI; The lac repressor binds to the lac operator to inhibit transcription in E. coli. This inhibition can be relieved by adding lactose or isopropyl-β-D-thiogalactopyranoside (IPTG).
   8937..356     -  rep_origin     ori (across the origin): high-copy-number ColE1/pMB1/pBR322/pUC origin of replication
>Addgene plasmid #177969 | CoV2-Spike-D614G-K417N | addgene full sequence | sequence record 348241 | Addgene NGS Result
TTCGCTCCAAGCTGGGCTGTGTGCACGAACCCCCCGTTCAGCCCGACCGCTGCGCCTTATCCGGTAACTA
TCGTCTTGAGTCCAACCCGGTAAGACACGACTTATCGCCACTGGCAGCAGCCACTGGTAACAGGATTAGC
AGAGCGAGGTATGTAGGCGGTGCTACAGAGTTCTTGAAGTGGTGGCCTAACTACGGCTACACTAGAAGAA
CAGTATTTGGTATCTGCGCTCTGCTGAAGCCAGTTACCTTCGGAAAAAGAGTTGGTAGCTCTTGATCCGG
CAAACAAACCACCGCTGGTAGCGGTGGTTTTTTTGTTTGCAAGCAGCAGATTACGCGCAGAAAAAAAGGA
TCTCAAGAAGATCCTTTGATCTTTTCTACGGGGTCTGACGCTCAGTGGAACGAAAACTCACGTTAAGGGA
TTTTGGTCATGAGATTATCAAAAAGGATCTTCACCTAGATCCTTTTAAATTAAAAATGAAGTTTTAAATC
AATCTAAAGTATATATGAGTAAACTTGGTCTGACAGTTACCAATGCTTAATCAGTGAGGCACCTATCTCA
GCGATCTGTCTATTTCGTTCATCCATAGTTGCCTGACTCCCCGTCGTGTAGATAACTACGATACGGGAGG
GCTTACCATCTGGCCCCAGTGCTGCAATGATACCGCGAGACCCACGCTCACCGGCTCCAGATTTATCAGC
AATAAACCAGCCAGCCGGAAGGGCCGAGCGCAGAAGTGGTCCTGCAACTTTATCCGCCTCCATCCAGTCT
ATTAATTGTTGCCGGGAAGCTAGAGTAAGTAGTTCGCCAGTTAATAGTTTGCGCAACGTTGTTGCCATTG
CTACAGGCATCGTGGTGTCACGCTCGTCGTTTGGTATGGCTTCATTCAGCTCCGGTTCCCAACGATCAAG
GCGAGTTACATGATCCCCCATGTTGTGCAAAAAAGCGGTTAGCTCCTTCGGTCCTCCGATCGTTGTCAGA
AGTAAGTTGGCCGCAGTGTTATCACTCATGGTTATGGCAGCACTGCATAATTCTCTTACTGTCATGCCAT
CCGTAAGATGCTTTTCTGTGACTGGTGAGTACTCAACCAAGTCATTCTGAGAATAGTGTATGCGGCGACC
GAGTTGCTCTTGCCCGGCGTCAATACGGGATAATACCGCGCCACATAGCAGAACTTTAAAAGTGCTCATC
ATTGGAAAACGTTCTTCGGGGCGAAAACTCTCAAGGATCTTACCGCTGTTGAGATCCAGTTCGATGTAAC
CCACTCGTGCACCCAACTGATCTTCAGCATCTTTTACTTTCACCAGCGTTTCTGGGTGAGCAAAAACAGG
AAGGCAAAATGCCGCAAAAAAGGGAATAAGGGCGACACGGAAATGTTGAATACTCATACTCTTCCTTTTT
CAATATTATTGAAGCATTTATCAGGGTTATTGTCTCATGAGCGGATACATATTTGAATGTATTTAGAAAA
ATAAACAAATAGGGGTTCCGCGCACATTTCCCCGAAAAGTGCCACCTGACGTCGACGGATCGGGAGATCT
CCCGATCCCCTATGGTGCACTCTCAGTACAATCTGCTCTGATGCCGCATAGTTAAGCCAGTATCTGCTCC
CTGCTTGTGTGTTGGAGGTCGCTGAGTAGTGCGCGAGCAAAATTTAAGCTACAACAAGGCAAGGCTTGAC
CGACAATTGCATGAAGAATCTGCTTAGGGTTAGGCGTTTTGCGCTGCTTCGCGATGTACGGGCCAGATAT
ACGCGTTGACATTGATTATTGACTAGTTATTAATAGTAATCAATTACGGGGTCATTAGTTCATAGCCCAT
ATATGGAGTTCCGCGTTACATAACTTACGGTAAATGGCCCGCCTGGCTGACCGCCCAACGACCCCCGCCC
ATTGACGTCAATAATGACGTATGTTCCCATAGTAACGCCAATAGGGACTTTCCATTGACGTCAATGGGTG
GAGTATTTACGGTAAACTGCCCACTTGGCAGTACATCAAGTGTATCATATGCCAAGTACGCCCCCTATTG
ACGTCAATGACGGTAAATGGCCCGCCTGGCATTATGCCCAGTACATGACCTTATGGGACTTTCCTACTTG
GCAGTACATCTACGTATTAGTCATCGCTATTACCATGGTGATGCGGTTTTGGCAGTACATCAATGGGCGT
GGATAGCGGTTTGACTCACGGGGATTTCCAAGTCTCCACCCCATTGACGTCAATGGGAGTTTGTTTTGGC
ACCAAAATCAACGGGACTTTCCAAAATGTCGTAACAACTCCGCCCCATTGACGCAAATGGGCGGTAGGCG
TGTACGGTGGGAGGTCTATATAAGCAGAGCTCTCTGGCTAACTAGAGAACCCACTGCTTACTGGCTTATC
GAAATTAATACGACTCACTATAGGGAGACCCAAGCTGGCTAGCATGTTTGTCTTCCTGGTCCTGCTGCCT
CTGGTCTCGTCTCAGTGCGTGAACCTGACTACTAGAACCCAGCTGCCTCCTGCCTATACTAACTCCTTCA
CCCGCGGCGTGTACTACCCAGACAAGGTGTTCCGCAGCTCCGTGCTGCACTCCACCCAGGATCTGTTCCT
GCCCTTCTTCAGCAACGTGACCTGGTTCCACGCCATCCACGTGAGCGGCACCAATGGCACCAAGCGGTTC
GACAATCCCGTGCTGCCATTCAACGATGGCGTGTACTTCGCCTCCACCGAGAAGAGCAACATCATCCGCG
GCTGGATCTTCGGCACCACCCTGGACTCCAAGACCCAGAGCCTGCTGATCGTGAACAATGCCACCAACGT
GGTCATCAAGGTGTGCGAGTTCCAGTTCTGCAATGATCCATTCCTGGGCGTGTACTACCACAAGAACAAT
AAGTCCTGGATGGAGAGCGAGTTCCGCGTGTACAGCTCCGCCAACAATTGCACCTTCGAGTACGTGTCCC
AGCCCTTCCTGATGGACCTGGAGGGCAAGCAGGGCAATTTCAAGAACCTGCGCGAGTTCGTGTTCAAGAA
TATCGATGGCTACTTCAAGATCTACTCCAAGCACACCCCCATCAACCTGGTGCGCGACCTGCCACAGGGC
TTCAGCGCCCTGGAGCCACTGGTGGATCTGCCAATCGGCATCAACATCACCAGGTTCCAGACCCTGCTGG
CCCTGCACCGCAGCTACCTGACCCCAGGCGACAGCTCCAGCGGATGGACCGCTGGAGCTGCTGCCTACTA
CGTGGGCTACCTGCAGCCCCGCACCTTCCTGCTGAAGTACAACGAGAATGGCACCATCACCGACGCCGTG
GATTGCGCCCTGGATCCACTGTCCGAGACAAAGTGCACCCTGAAGAGCTTCACCGTGGAGAAGGGCATCT
ACCAGACCTCCAATTTCCGCGTGCAGCCAACCGAGAGCATCGTGCGCTTCCCCAATATCACCAACCTGTG
CCCATTCGGCGAGGTGTTCAACGCTACCAGGTTCGCCAGCGTGTACGCTTGGAATCGCAAGCGCATCTCC
AACTGCGTGGCCGACTACAGCGTGCTGTACAACTCCGCCAGCTTCTCCACCTTCAAGTGCTACGGCGTGT
CCCCCACCAAGCTGAATGATCTGTGCTTCACCAACGTGTACGCCGATAGCTTCGTGATCAGGGGCGACGA
GGTGCGCCAGATCGCTCCAGGACAGACCGGCAACATCGCTGACTACAATTACAAGCTGCCCGACGATTTC
ACCGGCTGCGTGATCGCCTGGAACTCCAACAATCTGGATAGCAAAGTGGGCGGCAACTACAATTACCTGT
ACCGCCTGTTCCGCAAGTCCAATCTGAAGCCATTCGAGCGCGACATCTCCACCGAGATCTACCAGGCTGG
AAGCACCCCATGCAATGGAGTGGAGGGCTTCAACTGCTACTTCCCCCTGCAGAGCTACGGCTTCCAGCCA
ACCAACGGAGTGGGATACCAGCCATACAGGGTGGTGGTGCTGTCCTTCGAGCTGCTGCACGCTCCAGCTA
CCGTGTGCGGACCAAAGAAGAGCACCAATCTGGTGAAGAACAAGTGCGTGAACTTCAATTTCAACGGCCT
GACCGGAACCGGCGTGCTGACCGAGTCCAACAAGAAGTTCCTGCCATTCCAGCAGTTCGGAAGGGACATC
GCTGATACCACCGACGCCGTGCGCGACCCACAGACCCTGGAGATCCTGGATATCACCCCATGCTCCTTCG
GCGGCGTGAGCGTGATCACCCCAGGAACCAATACCAGCAACCAGGTGGCCGTGCTGTACCAGGGCGTGAA
TTGCACCGAGGTGCCAGTGGCTATCCACGCTGATCAGCTGACCCCAACCTGGCGCGTGTACAGCACCGGA
TCCAACGTGTTCCAGACCCGCGCCGGATGCCTGATCGGAGCTGAGCACGTGAACAATTCCTACGAGTGCG
ACATCCCAATCGGAGCTGGAATCTGCGCCAGCTACCAGACCCAGACCAACTCCCCAAGGAGGGCTCGCAG
CGTGGCCAGCCAGTCCATCATCGCCTACACCATGTCCCTGGGCGCCGAGAATAGCGTGGCCTACAGCAAC
AATTCCATCGCCATCCCAACCAACTTCACCATCTCCGTGACCACCGAGATCCTGCCCGTGTCCATGACCA
AGACCAGCGTGGACTGCACCATGTACATCTGCGGCGATTCCACCGAGTGCAGCAACCTGCTGCTGCAGTA
CGGCAGCTTCTGCACCCAGCTGAATCGCGCCCTGACCGGAATCGCTGTGGAGCAGGATAAGAACACCCAG
GAGGTGTTCGCCCAGGTGAAGCAGATCTACAAGACCCCCCCAATCAAGGACTTCGGCGGCTTCAATTTCA
GCCAGATCCTGCCCGATCCAAGCAAGCCCTCCAAGCGCAGCTTCATCGAGGACCTGCTGTTCAACAAGGT
GACCCTGGCCGATGCCGGCTTCATCAAGCAGTACGGCGATTGCCTGGGCGACATCGCTGCCCGCGACCTG
ATCTGCGCCCAGAAGTTCAATGGCCTGACCGTGCTGCCACCACTGCTGACCGATGAGATGATCGCTCAGT
ACACCTCCGCCCTGCTGGCCGGAACCATCACCAGCGGATGGACCTTCGGCGCTGGAGCCGCCCTGCAGAT
CCCCTTCGCCATGCAGATGGCCTACCGCTTCAACGGCATCGGCGTGACCCAGAATGTGCTGTACGAGAAC
CAGAAGCTGATCGCCAATCAGTTCAACTCCGCCATCGGCAAGATCCAGGACTCCCTGTCCAGCACCGCCA
GCGCCCTGGGCAAGCTGCAGGATGTGGTGAATCAGAACGCCCAGGCCCTGAATACCCTGGTGAAGCAGCT
GTCCAGCAACTTCGGCGCCATCTCCAGCGTGCTGAATGATATCCTGAGCCGCCTGGACAAGGTGGAGGCT
GAGGTGCAGATCGATAGGCTGATCACCGGCCGCCTGCAGTCCCTGCAGACCTACGTGACCCAGCAGCTGA
TCAGGGCTGCTGAGATCAGGGCCAGCGCCAATCTGGCTGCTACCAAGATGTCCGAGTGCGTGCTGGGACA
GAGCAAGAGGGTGGACTTCTGCGGCAAGGGCTACCACCTGATGTCCTTCCCACAGAGCGCCCCACACGGA
GTGGTGTTCCTGCACGTGACCTACGTGCCAGCCCAGGAGAAGAACTTCACCACCGCTCCAGCTATCTGCC
ACGATGGCAAGGCTCACTTCCCACGCGAGGGCGTGTTCGTGTCCAACGGCACCCACTGGTTCGTGACCCA
GCGCAATTTCTACGAGCCCCAGATCATCACCACCGACAATACCTTCGTGAGCGGCAACTGCGACGTGGTC
ATCGGAATCGTGAACAATACCGTGTACGATCCCCTGCAGCCAGAGCTGGACTCCTTCAAGGAGGAGCTGG
ATAAGTACTTCAAGAATCACACCAGCCCCGACGTGGATCTGGGCGACATCTCCGGCATCAATGCCAGCGT
GGTGAACATCCAGAAGGAGATCGACCGCCTGAACGAGGTGGCCAAGAATCTGAACGAGTCCCTGATCGAT
CTGCAGGAGCTGGGCAAGTACGAGCAGTACATCAAGTGGCCATGGTACATCTGGCTGGGCTTCATCGCCG
GCCTGATCGCCATCGTGATGGTGACCATCATGCTGTGCTGCATGACCTCCTGCTGCAGCTGCCTGAAGGG
CTGCTGCTCCTGCGGCAGCTGCTGCAAGTTCGATGAGGACGATAGCGAGCCCGTGCTGAAGGGCGTCAAA
CTGCACTATACATAGCTCGAGTCTAGAGGGCCCGTTTAAACCCGCTGATCAGCCTCGACTGTGCCTTCTA
GTTGCCAGCCATCTGTTGTTTGCCCCTCCCCCGTGCCTTCCTTGACCCTGGAAGGTGCCACTCCCACTGT
CCTTTCCTAATAAAATGAGGAAATTGCATCGCATTGTCTGAGTAGGTGTCATTCTATTCTGGGGGGTGGG
GTGGGGCAGGACAGCAAGGGGGAGGATTGGGAAGACAATAGCAGGCATGCTGGGGATGCGGTGGGCTCTA
TGGCTTCTGAGGCGGAAAGAACCAGCTGGGGCTCTAGGGGGTATCCCC
[124 nt withheld, positions 6559-6682]
C
[91 nt withheld, positions 6684-6774]
A
[49 nt withheld, positions 6776-6824]
CCTTTGACGTTGGAGTCCACGTTCTTT
[37 nt withheld, positions 6852-6888]
ACCCTATCTCGGTCTATTCTTTTGATTTATAAGGGATTTTGCCGATTTCGGCCTATTGGTTAAAAAATGA
GCTGATTTAACAAAAATTTAACGCGAATTAATTCTGTGGAATGTGTGTCAGTTAGGGTGTGGAAAGTCCC
CAGGCTCCCCAGCAGGCAGAAGTATGCAAAGCATGCATCTCAATTAGTCAGCAACCAGGTGTGGAAAGTC
CCCAGGCTCCCCAGCAGGCAGAAGTATGCAAAGCATGCATCTCAATTAGTCAGCAACCATAGTCCCGCCC
CTAACTCCGCCCATCCCGCCCCTAACTCCGCCCAGTTCCGCCCATTCTCCGCCCCATGGCTGACTAATTT
TTTTTATTTATGCAGAGGCCGAGGCCGCCTCTGCCTCTGAGCTATTCCAGAAGTAGTGAGGAGGCTTTTT
TGGAGGCCTAGGCTTTTGCAAAAAGCTCCCGGGAGCTTGTATATCCATTTTCGGATCTGATCAAGAGACA
GGATGAGGATCGTTTCGCATGATTGAACAAGATGGATTGCACGCAGGTTCTCCGGCCGCTTGGGTGGAGA
GGCTATTCGGCTATGACTGGGCACAACAGACAATCGGCTGCTCTGATGCCGCCGTGTTCCGGCTGTCAGC
GCAGGGGCGCCCGGTTCTTTTTGTCAAGACCGACCTGTCCGGTGCCCTGAATGAACTGCAGGACGAGGCA
GCGCGGCTATCGTGGCTGGCCACGACGGGCGTTCCTTGCGCAGCTGTGCTCGACGTTGTCACTGAAGCGG
GAAGGGACTGGCTGCTATTGGGCGAAGTGCCGGGGCAGGATCTCCTGTCATCTCACCTTGCTCCTGCCGA
GAAAGTATCCATCATGGCTGATGCAATGCGGCGGCTGCATACGCTTGATCCGGCTACCTGCCCATTCGAC
CACCAAGCGAAACATCGCATCGAGCGAGCACGTACTCGGATGGAAGCCGGTCTTGTCGATCAGGATGATC
TGGACGAAGAGCATCAGGGGCTCGCGCCAGCCGAACTGTTCGCCAGGCTCAAGGCGCGCATGCCCGACGG
CGAGGATCTCGTCGTGACCCATGGCGATGCCTGCTTGCCGAATATCATGGTGGAAAATGGCCGCTTTTCT
GGATTCATCGACTGTGGCCGGCTGGGTGTGGCGGACCGCTATCAGGACATAGCGTTGGCTACCCGTGATA
TTGCTGAAGAGCTTGGCGGCGAATGGGCTGACCGCTTCCTCGTGCTTTACGGTATCGCCGCTCCCGATTC
GCAGCGCATCGCCTTCTATCGCCTTCTTGACGAGTTCTTCTGAGCGGGACTCTGGGGTTCGAAATGACCG
ACCAAGCGACGCCCAACCTGCCATCACGAGATTTCGATTCCACCGCCGCCTTCTATGAAAGGTTGGGCTT
CGGAATCGTTTTCCGGGACGCCGGCTGGATGATCCTCCAGCGCGGGGATCTCATGCTGGAGTTCTTCGCC
CACCCCAACTTGTTTATTGCAGCTTATAATGGTTACAAATAAAGCAATAGCATCACAAATTTCACAAATA
AAGCATTTTTTTCACTGCATTCTAGTTGTGGTTTGTCCAAACTCATCAATGTATCTTATCATGTCTGTAT
ACCGTCGACCTCTAGCTAGAGCTTGGCGTAATCATGGTCATAGCTGTTTCCTGTGTGAAATTGTTATCCG
CTCACAATTCCACACAACATACGAGCCGGAAGCATAAAGTGTAAAGCCTGGGGTGCCTAATGAGTGAGCT
AACTCACATTAATTGCGTTGCGCTCACTGCCCGCTTTCCAGTCGGGAAACCTGTCGTGCCAGCTGCATTA
ATGAATCGGCCAACGCGCGGGGAGAGGCGGTTTGCGTATTGGGCGCTCTTCCGCTTCCTCGCTCACTGAC
TCGCTGCGCTCGGTCGTTCGGCTGCGGCGAGCGGTATCAGCTCACTCAAAGGCGGTAATACGGTTATCCA
CAGAATCAGGGGATAACGCAGGAAAGAACATGTGAGCAAAAGGCCAGCAAAAGGCCAGGAACCGTAAAAA
GGCCGCGTTGCTGGCGTTTTTCCATAGGCTCCGCCCCCCTGACGAGCATCACAAAAATCGACGCTCAAGT
CAGAGGTGGCGAAACCCGACAGGACTATAAAGATACCAGGCGTTTCCCCCTGGAAGCTCCCTCGTGCGCT
CTCCTGTTCCGACCCTGCCGCTTACCGGATACCTGTCCGCCTTTCTCCCTTCGGGAAGCGTGGCGCTTTC
TCATAGCTCACGCTGTAGGTATCTCAGTTCGGTGTAGGTCG
